Addgene plasmid #237182: NanoLuc-PTPN2 Fusion Vector
Depositing lab: Promega Corporation.
Backbone
  Vector backbone: pFN31K-low Nluc CMV-Hygro Flexi(R) Vector
  Vector type: Mammalian Expression
Growth in bacteria
  Bacterial resistance: Kanamycin, 50 μg/mL
  Growth temperature: 37°C
  Growth strain: DH5alpha
  Copy number: Low Copy
Gene/Insert
  Gene/Insert name: PTPN2
  Species: H. sapiens (human)
  Entrez Gene: PTPN2 (a.k.a. PTN2, PTPT, TC-PTP, TC45, TC48, TCELLPTP, TCPTP)
  Promoter: CMV
  Tag / fusion protein: NanoLuc (R) (N terminal on backbone)
  Cloning method: Other
How to cite: NanoLuc-PTPN2 Fusion Vector was a gift from Promega Corporation (Addgene plasmid # 237182 ; http://n2t.net/addgene:237182 ; RRID:Addgene_237182)
