[The description below was written by a language model from this plasmid's Addgene catalogue record and pLannotate feature annotations shown in this document.]
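Description:
NanoLuc-PTPN2 Fusion Vector is a mammalian expression plasmid of about 5.9 kb, built on Promega's pFN31K-low Nluc CMV Flexi backbone. It expresses human PTPN2 (also known as TC-PTP), a non-receptor protein tyrosine phosphatase, with NanoLuc luciferase fused to its N terminus. In bacteria it is selected with kanamycin and replicates from a p15A origin, consistent with its low-copy listing. A fragment of the cer site, which helps keep plasmids monomeric, is also annotated. The resistance gene is neo (nptII), placed behind tandem SV40 early and EM7 promoters and followed by a synthetic poly(A) signal. This arrangement gives kanamycin resistance in E. coli and should allow G418 selection in mammalian cells. The backbone name mentions "Hygro", but no hygromycin resistance gene appears in the feature table; neo is the only marker annotated.

The expression cassette begins with the CMV immediate-early enhancer and promoter, followed by a chimeric β-globin/immunoglobulin intron that generally improves transcript processing and expression. A T7 promoter sits just upstream of the coding region, which could also permit in vitro transcription. The human codon-optimized Nluc reading frame is followed, after a short linker, by the PTPN2 coding sequence. Downstream are residual cloning-site sequence, a T7 terminator fragment and an SV40 polyadenylation signal. Several other short annotated fragments (SET1, large T antigen, M13 ori, bom, IS1) appear to be backbone remnants or incidental matches rather than functional parts.

The record does not state a specific application. NanoLuc fusions of this type are commonly used as luminescent donors in bioluminescence resonance energy transfer (BRET) assays, for example to measure target engagement or protein interactions in live cells, or to monitor protein levels.
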