Features (pLannotate 1.2.2; 23 found; start..end, strand, type, name):
    140..517     +  enhancer       CMV enhancer: human cytomegalovirus immediate early enhancer
    519..718     +  promoter       CMV promoter: human cytomegalovirus (CMV) immediate early promoter
    857..989     +  intron         chimeric intron: chimera between introns from human β-globin and immunoglobulin heavy chain genes
   1033..1051    +  promoter       T7 promoter: promoter for bacteriophage T7 RNA polymerase
   1065..1577    +  CDS            Nluc: NanoLuc® luciferase human codon-optimized
   1599..2843    +  CDS            PTPN2: PTN2_HUMAN - Also known as PTPT. Experimental evidence at protein level: Swiss-Prot protein existence level 1. Non-receptor type tyrosine-specific phosphatase that dephosphorylates receptor protein tyrosine kinases including INSR, EGFR, CSF1R, PDGFR. Also dephosphorylates non-receptor protein tyrosine kinases like JAK1, JAK2, JAK3, Src family kinases, STAT1, STAT3 and STAT6 either in the nucleus or the cytoplasm. Negatively regulates numerous signaling pathways and biological processes like hematopoiesis, inflammatory response, cell proliferation and differentiation, and glucose homeostasis. P
   2852..2907    +  misc_feature   MCS: pUC18/19 multiple cloning site
   2914..2963    +  CDS            SET1 (fragment): solubility-enhancement tag derived from T7 phage gene 10B
   2971..2990    +  terminator     T7 terminator (fragment): transcription terminator for bacteriophage T7 RNA polymerase
   3012..3133    -  polyA_signal   SV40 poly(A) signal: SV40 polyadenylation signal
   3156..3224    -  CDS            large T antigen (fragment): large T antigen from SV40 (simian virus 40)
   3229..3261    +  rep_origin     M13 ori (fragment): M13 bacteriophage origin of replication; arrow indicates direction of (+) strand synthesis
   3262..3313    -  misc_feature   bom (fragment): basis of mobility region from pBR322
   3378..3735    +  promoter       SV40 promoter: SV40 enhancer and early promoter
   3750..3797    +  promoter       EM7 promoter: synthetic bacterial promoter&nbsp
   3829..4620    +  CDS            neo: KKA2_KLEPN - Also known as kan, nptII. Experimental evidence at protein level: Swiss-Prot protein existence level 1. Resistance to kanamycin, neomycin, paromomycin, ribostamycin, butirosin and gentamicin B. From Klebsiella pneumoniae.
   4687..4735    +  polyA_signal   poly(A) signal: synthetic polyadenylation signal
   4764..4780    -  promoter       tet promoter (fragment): E. coli promoter for tetracycline efflux protein gene
   4892..5437    +  rep_origin     p15A ori: Plasmids containing the medium-copy-number p15A origin of replication can be propagated in E. coli cells that contain a second plasmid with the ColE1 origin.
   5525..5580    +  rep_origin     RSF ori (fragment): Plasmids containing the RSF 1030 origin of replication can be propagated in E. coli cells that contain additional plasmids with compatible origins.
   5679..5705    -  misc_feature   bom (fragment): basis of mobility region from pBR322
   5699..5746    -  mobile_element IS1 (fragment): prokaryotic transposable element IS1
   5754..5825    +  misc_feature   cer region (fragment): ColE1-derived recombination site that helps to maintain plasmids as monomers
>Addgene plasmid #237182 | NanoLuc-PTPN2 Fusion Vector | addgene full sequence | sequence record 471911 | Addgene NGS Result
TCAATATTGGCCATTAGCCATATTATTCATTGGTTATATAGCATAAATCAATATTGGCTATTGGCCATTG
CATACGTTGTATCTATATCATAATATGTACATTTATATTGGCTCATGTCCAATATGACCGCCATGTTGGC
ATTGATTATTGACTAGTTATTAATAGTAATCAATTACGGGGTCATTAGTTCATAGCCCATATATGGAGTT
CCGCGTTACATAACTTACGGTAAATGGCCCGCCTGGCTGACCGCCCAACGACCCCCGCCCATTGACGTCA
ATAATGACGTATGTTCCCATAGTAACGCCAATAGGGACTTTCCATTGACGTCAATGGGTGGAGTATTTAC
GGTAAACTGCCCACTTGGCAGTACATCAAGTGTATCATATGCCAAGTCCGCCCCCTATTGACGTCAATGA
CGGTAAATGGCCCGCCTGGCATTATGCCCAGTACATGACCTTACGGGACTTTCCTACTTGGCAGTACATC
TACGTATTAGTCATCGCTATTACCATGGTGATGCGGTTTTGGCAGTACACCAATGGGCGTGGATAGCGGT
TTGACTCACGGGGATTTCCAAGTCTCCACCCCATTGACGTCAATGGGAGTTTGTTTTGGCACCAAAATCA
ACGGGACTTTCCAAAATGTCGTAATAACCCCGCCCCGTTGACGCAAATGGGCGGTAGGCGTGTACGGTGG
GAGGTCTATATAAGCAGAGCTGGTTTAGTGAACCGTCAGATCACTAGAAGCTTTATTGCGGTAGTTTATC
ACAGTTAAATTGCTAACGCAGTCAGTGCTTCTGACACAACAGTCTCGAACTTAAGCTGCAGAAGTTGGTC
GTGAGGCACTGGGCAGGTAAGTATCAAGGTTACAAGACAGGTTTAAGGAGACCAATAGAAACTGGGCTTG
TCGAGACAGAGAAGACTCTTGCGTTTCTGATAGGCACCTATTGGTCTTACTGACATCCACTTTGCCTTTC
TCTCCACAGGTGTCCACTCCCAGTTCAATTACAGCTCTTAAGGCTAGAGTATTAATACGACTCACTATAG
GGCTAGCGCTCACCATGGTCTTCACACTCGAAGATTTCGTTGGGGACTGGCGACAGACAGCCGGCTACAA
CCTGGACCAAGTCCTTGAACAGGGAGGTGTGTCCAGTTTGTTTCAGAATCTCGGGGTGTCCGTAACTCCG
ATCCAAAGGATTGTCCTGAGCGGTGAAAATGGGCTGAAGATCGACATCCATGTCATCATCCCGTATGAAG
GTCTGAGCGGCGACCAAATGGGCCAGATCGAAAAAATTTTTAAGGTGGTGTACCCTGTGGATGATCATCA
CTTTAAGGTGATCCTGCACTATGGCACACTGGTAATCGACGGGGTTACGCCGAACATGATCGACTATTTC
GGACGGCCGTATGAAGGCATCGCCGTGTTCGACGGCAAAAAGATCACTGTAACAGGGACCCTGTGGAACG
GCAACAAAATTATCGACGAGCGCCTGATCAACCCCGACGGCTCCCTGCTGTTCCGAGTAACCATCAACGG
AGTGACCGGCTGGCGGCTGTGCGAACGCATTCTGGCGGGCTCGAGCGGCGCGATCGCCATGCCCACCACC
ATCGAGCGGGAGTTCGAAGAGTTGGATACTCAGCGTCGCTGGCAGCCGCTGTACTTGGAAATTCGAAATG
AGTCCCATGACTATCCTCATAGAGTGGCCAAGTTTCCAGAAAACAGAAATCGAAACAGATACAGAGATGT
AAGCCCATATGATCACAGTCGTGTTAAACTGCAAAATGCTGAGAATGATTATATTAATGCCAGTTTAGTT
GACATAGAAGAGGCACAAAGGAGTTACATCTTAACACAGGGTCCACTTCCTAACACATGCTGCCATTTCT
GGCTTATGGTTTGGCAGCAGAAGACCAAAGCAGTTGTCATGCTGAACCGCATTGTGGAGAAAGAATCGGT
TAAATGTGCACAGTACTGGCCAACAGATGACCAAGAGATGCTGTTTAAAGAAACAGGATTCAGTGTGAAG
CTCTTGTCAGAAGATGTGAAGTCGTATTATACAGTACATCTACTACAATTAGAAAATATCAATAGTGGTG
AAACCAGAACAATATCTCACTTTCATTATACTACCTGGCCAGATTTTGGAGTCCCTGAATCACCAGCTTC
ATTTCTCAATTTCTTGTTTAAAGTGAGAGAATCTGGCTCCTTGAACCCTGACCATGGGCCTGCGGTGATC
CACTGTAGTGCAGGCATTGGGCGCTCTGGCACCTTCTCTCTGGTAGACACTTGTCTTGTTTTGATGGAAA
AAGGAGATGATATTAACATAAAACAAGTGTTACTGAACATGAGAAAATACCGAATGGGTCTTATTCAGAC
CCCAGATCAACTGAGATTCTCATACATGGCTATAATAGAAGGAGCAAAATGTATAAAGGGAGATTCTAGT
ATACAGAAACGATGGAAAGAACTTTCTAAGGAAGACTTATCTCCTGCCTTTGATCATTCACCAAACAAAA
TAATGACTGAAAAATACAATGGGAACAGAATAGGTCTAGAAGAAGAAAAACTGACAGGTGACCGATGTAC
AGGACTTTCCTCTAAAATGCAAGATACAATGGAGGAGAACAGTGAGAGTGCTCTACGGAAACGTATTCGA
GAGGACAGAAAGGCCACCACAGCTCAGAAGGTGCAGCAGATGAAACAGAGGCTAAATGAGAATGAACGAA
AAAGAAAAAGGTGGTTATATTGGCAACCTATTCTCACTAAGATGGGGTTTATGTCAGTCATTTTGGTTGG
CGCTTTTGTTGGCTGGACACTGTTTTTTCAGCAAAATGCCCTAGTTTAAACGAATTCGGGCTCGGTACCC
GGGGATCCTCTAGAGTCGACCTGCAGGCATGCAAGCTGATCCGGCTGCTAACAAAGCCCGAAAGGAAGCT
GAGTTGGCTGCTGCCACCGCTGAGCAATAACTAGCATAACCCCTTGGGGCGGCCGCTTCGAGCAGACATG
ATAAGATACATTGATGAGTTTGGACAAACCACAACTAGAATGCAGTGAAAAAAATGCTTTATTTGTGAAA
TTTGTGATGCTATTGCTTTATTTGTAACCATTATAAGCTGCAATAAACAAGTTAACAACAACAATTGCAT
TCATTTTATGTTTCAGGTTCAGGGGGAGATGTGGGAGGTTTTTTTAAGCAAGTAAAACCTCTACAAATGT
GGTAAAATCGAATTTTAACAAAATATTAACGCTTACAATTTCCTGATGCGGTATTTTCTCCTTACGCATC
TGTGCGGTATTTCACACCGCATACGCGGATCTGCGCAGCACCATGGCCTGAAATAACCTCTGAAAGAGGA
ACTTGGTTAGGTACCTTCTGAGGCGGAAAGAACCAGCTGTGGAATGTGTGTCAGTTAGGGTGTGGAAAGT
CCCCAGGCTCCCCAGCAGGCAGAAGTATGCAAAGCATGCATCTCAATTAGTCAGCAACCAGGTGTGGAAA
GTCCCCAGGCTCCCCAGCAGGCAGAAGTATGCAAAGCATGCATCTCAATTAGTCAGCAACCATAGTCCCG
CCCCTAACTCCGCCCATCCCGCCCCTAACTCCGCCCAGTTCCGCCCATTCTCCGCCCCATGGCTGACTAA
TTTTTTTTATTTATGCAGAGGCCGAGGCCGCCTCGGCCTCTGAGCTATTCCAGAAGTAGTGAGGAGGCTT
TTTTGGAGGCCTAGGCTTTTGCAAAAAGCTTAATTAACTGTTGACAATTAATCATCGGCATAGTATATCG
GCATAGTATAATACGACAAGGTGAGGAACTAAACCCAGGAGGCAGATCATGATTGAACAAGATGGATTGC
ACGCAGGTTCTCCGGCCGCTTGGGTGGAGAGGCTATTCGGCTATGACTGGGCACAACAGACAATCGGCTG
CTCTGATGCCGCCGTGTTCCGGCTGTCAGCGCAGGGGCGCCCGGTTCTTTTTGTCAAGACCGACCTGTCC
GGTGCCCTGAATGAACTGCAGGACGAGGCAGCGCGGCTATCGTGGCTGGCCACGACGGGCGTTCCTTGCG
CAGCTGTGCTCGACGTTGTCACTGAAGCGGGAAGGGACTGGCTGCTATTGGGCGAAGTGCCGGGGCAGGA
TCTCCTGTCATCTCACCTTGCTCCTGCCGAGAAAGTATCCATCATGGCTGATGCAATGCGGCGGCTGCAT
ACGCTTGATCCGGCTACCTGCCCATTCGACCACCAAGCGAAACATCGCATCGAGCGAGCACGTACTCGGA
TGGAAGCCGGTCTTGTCGATCAGGATGATCTGGACGAAGAGCATCAGGGGCTCGCGCCAGCCGAACTGTT
CGCCAGGCTCAAGGCGCGCATGCCCGACGGCGAGGATCTCGTCGTGACCCATGGCGATGCCTGCTTGCCG
AATATCATGGTGGAAAATGGCCGCTTTTCTGGATTCATCGACTGTGGCCGGCTGGGTGTGGCGGACCGCT
ATCAGGACATAGCGTTGGCTACCCGTGATATTGCTGAAGAGCTTGGCGGCGAATGGGCTGACCGCTTCCT
CGTGCTTTACGGTATCGCCGCTCCCGATTCGCAGCGCATCGCCTTCTATCGCCTTCTTGACGAGTTCTTC
TGAGCGGGACTCTGGGGTTCGAAATGACCGACCAAGCGACGCCCAACCTGCCATCACGATGGCCGCAATA
AAATATCTTTATTTTCATTACATCTGTGTGTTGGTTTTTTGTGTGAATCGATAGCGATAAGGATCCGCTC
ATGCGATGATAAGCTGTCAAACATGAGAATTACAACTTATATCGTATGGGGCTGACTTCAGGTGCTACAT
TTGAAGAGATAAATTGCACTGAAATCTAGAAATATTTTATCTGATTAATAAGATGATCTTCTTGAGATCG
TTTTGGTCTGCGCGTAATCTCTTGCTCTGAAAACGAAAAAACCGCCTTGCAGGGCGGTTTTTCGAAGGTT
CTCTGAGCTACCAACTCTTTGAACCGAGGTAACTGGCTTGGAGGAGCGCAGTCACCAAAACTTGTCCTTT
CAGTTTAGCCTTAACCGGCGCATGACTTCAAGACTAACTCCTCTAAATCAATTACCAGTGGCTGCTGCCA
GTGGTGCTTTTGCATGTCTTTCCGGGTTGGACTCAAGACGATAGTTACCGGATAAGGCGCAGCGGTCGGA
CTGAACGGGGGGTTCGTGCATACAGTCCAGCTTGGAGCGAACTGCCTACCCGGAACTGAGTGTCAGGCGT
GGAATGAGACAAACGCGGCCATAACAGCGGAATGACACCGGTAAACCGAAAGGCAGGAACAGGAGAGCGC
ACGAGGGAGCCGCCAGGGGGAAACGCCTGGTATCTTTATAGTCCTGTCGGGTTTCGCCACCACTGATTTG
AGCGTCAGATTTCGTGATGCTTGTCAGGGGGGCGGAGCCTATGGAAAAACGGCTTTGCCGCGGCCCTCTC
ACTTCCCTGTTAAGTATCTTCCTGGCATCTTCCAGGAAATCTCCGCCCCGTTCGTAAGCCATTTCCGCTC
GCCGCAGTCGAACGACCGAGCGTAGCGAGTCAGTGAGCGAGGAAGCGGAATATATCCTGTATCACATATT
CTGCTGACGCACCGGTGCAGCCTTTTTTCTCCTGCCACATGAAGCACTTCACTGACACCCTCATCAGTGC
CAACATAGTAAGCCAGTATACACTCCGCTAGCGCTGATGTCCGGCGGTGCTTTTGCCGTTACGCACCACC
CCGTCATGAGATTACGCGTTTTAGCGGTGCGTACAATTAAGGGATTATGGTAAATCCACTTACTGTCTGC
CCTCGTAGCCATCGAGATAAACCGCAGTACTCCGGCCACGATGCGTCCGGCGTAGAGGATCGAGATCT
